>Addgene plasmid #215512 | pMRX-IP-hWIPI4-3×FLAG | addgene full sequence | sequence record 434057 | Addgene NGS Result
GACAAATACAGAAACACAGTCAGACAGAGACAACACAGAACGATGCTGCAGCAGACAAGACGCGCGGCGC
GGCTTCGGTCCCAAACCGAAAGCAAAAATTCAGACGGAGGCGGGAACTGTTTTAGGTTCTCGTCTCCTAC
CAGAACCACATATCCCTCCTCTAAGGGGGGTGCACCAAAGAGTCCAAAACGATCGGGATTTTTGGACTCA
GGTCGGGCCACAAAAACGGCCCCCGAAGTCCCTGGGACGTCTCCCAGGGTTGCGGCCGGGTGTTCCGAAC
TCGTCAGTTCCACCACGGGTCCGCCAGATACAGAGCTAGTTAGCTAACTAGTACCGACGCAGGCGCATAA
AATCAGTCATAGACACTAGACAATCGGACAGACACAGATAAGTTGCTGGCCAGCTTACCTCCCGGTGGTG
GGTCGGTGGTCCCTGGGCAGGGGTCTCCCGATCCCGGACGAGCCCCCAAATGAAAGACCCCCGCTGACGG
GTAGTCAATCACTCAGAGGAGACCCTCCCAAGGAACAGCGAGACCACAAGTCGGATGCAACTGCAAGAGG
GTTTATTGGATACACGGGTACCCGGGCGACTCAGTCAATCGGAGGACTGGCGCGCCGAGTGAGGGGTTGT
GGGCTCTTTTATTGAGCTCGGGGAGCAGAAGCGCGCGAACAGAAGCGAGAAGCGAACTGATTGGTTAGTT
CAAATAAGGCACAGGGTCATTTCAGGTCCTTGGGGCACCCTGGAAACATCTGATGGTTCTCTAGCATGGT
AATAGCGATGACTAATACGTAGATGTACTGCCAAGTAGGAAAGTCCCATAAGGTCATGTACTGGGCATAA
TGCCAGGCGGGCCATTTACCGTCATTGACGTCAATAGGGGGCGTACTTGGCATATGATACACTTGATGTA
CTGCCAAGTGGGCAGTTTACCGTAAATACTCCACCCATTGACGTCAATGGAAAGTCCCTATTGGCGTTAC
TATGGGAACATACGTCATTATTGACGTCAATGGGCGGGGGTCGTTGGGCGGTCAGCCAGGCGGGCCATTT
ACCGTAAGTTATGTAACGCGGAACTCCATATATGGGCTATGAACTAATGACCCCGTAATTGATTACTATT
AATAACTAGTCAATAATCAATGTCAACATGGCGGTAATGTTGGACATGAGCCAATATAAATGTACATATT
ATGATATGGATACAACGTATGCAATGGGCCAAGCTCCTATAGTGAAGACGAAAGGGCCTCGTGATACGCC
TATTTTTATAGGTTAATGTCATGATAATAATGGTTTCTTAGACGTCAGGTGGCACTTTTCGGGGAAATGT
GCGCGGAACCCCTATTTGTTTATTTTTCTAAATACATTCAAATATGTATCCGCTCATGAGACAATAACCC
TGATAAATGCTTCAATAATATTGAAAAAGGAAGAGTATGAGTATTCAACATTTCCGTGTCGCCCTTATTC
CCTTTTTTGCGGCATTTTGCCTTCCTGTTTTTGCTCACCCAGAAACGCTGGTGAAAGTAAAAGATGCTGA
AGATCAGTTGGGTGCACGAGTGGGTTACATCGAACTGGATCTCAACAGCGGTAAGATCCTTGAGAGTTTT
CGCCCCGAAGAACGTTTTCCAATGATGAGCACTTTTAAAGTTCTGCTATGTGGCGCGGTATTATCCCGTG
TTGACGCCGGGCAAGAGCAACTCGGTCGCCGCATACACTATTCTCAGAATGACTTGGTTGAGTACTCACC
AGTCACAGAAAAGCATCTTACGGATGGCATGACAGTAAGAGAATTATGCAGTGCTGCCATAACCATGAGT
GATAACACTGCGGCCAACTTACTTCTGACAACGATCGGAGGACCGAAGGAGCTAACCGCTTTTTTGCACA
ACATGGGGGATCATGTAACTCGCCTTGATCGTTGGGAACCGGAGCTGAATGAAGCCATACCAAACGACGA
GCGTGACACCACGATGCCTGTAGCAATGGCAACAACGTTGCGCAAACTATTAACTGGCGAACTACTTACT
CTAGCTTCCCGGCAACAATTAATAGACTGGATGGAGGCGGATAAAGTTGCAGGACCACTTCTGCGCTCGG
CCCTTCCGGCTGGCTGGTTTATTGCTGATAAATCTGGAGCCGGTGAGCGTGGGTCTCGCGGTATCATTGC
AGCACTGGGGCCAGATGGTAAGCCCTCCCGTATCGTAGTTATCTACACGACGGGGAGTCAGGCAACTATG
GATGAACGAAATAGACAGATCGCTGAGATAGGTGCCTCACTGATTAAGCATTGGTAACTGTCAGACCAAG
TTTACTCATATATACTTTAGATTGATTTGCGGCCGGCCGCAAAAGGATCTAGGTGAAGATCCTTTTTGAT
AATCTCATGACCAAAATCCCTTAACGTGAGTTTTCGTTCCACTGAGCGTCAGACCCCGTAGAAAAGATCA
AAGGATCTTCTTGAGATCCTTTTTTTCTGCGCGTAATCTGCTGCTTGCAAACAAAAAAACCACCGCTACC
AGCGGTGGTTTGTTTGCCGGATCAAGAGCTACCAACTCTTTTTCCGAAGGTAACTGGCTTCAGCAGAGCG
CAGATACCAAATACTGTTCTTCTAGTGTAGCCGTAGTTAGGCCACCACTTCAAGAACTCTGTAGCACCGC
CTACATACCTCGCTCTGCTAATCCTGTTACCAGTGGCTGCTGCCAGTGGCGATAAGTCGTGTCTTACCGG
GTTGGACTCAAGACGATAGTTACCGGATAAGGCGCAGCGGTCGGGCTGAACGGGGGGTTCGTGCACACAG
CCCAGCTTGGAGCGAACGACCTACACCGAACTGAGATACCTACAGCGTGAGCTATGAGAAAGCGCCACGC
TTCCCGAAGGGAGAAAGGCGGACAGGTATCCGGTAAGCGGCAGGGTCGGAACAGGAGAGCGCACGAGGGA
GCTTCCAGGGGGAAACGCCTGGTATCTTTATAGTCCTGTCGGGTTTCGCCACCTCTGACTTGAGCGTCGA
TTTTTGTGATGCTCGTCAGGGGGGCGGAGCCTATGGAAAAACGCCAGCAACGCGGCCTTTTTACGGTTCC
TGGCCTTTTGCTGGCCTTTTGCTCACATGTTCTTTCCTGCGTTATCCCCTGATTCTGTGGATAACCGTAT
TACCGCCTTTGAGTGAGCTGATACCGCTCGCCGCAGCCGAACGACCGAGCGCAGCGAGTCAGTGAGCGAG
GAAGCGGAAGAGCGCCCAATACGCAAACCGCCTCTCCCCGCGCGTTGGCCGATTCATTAATGCAACTATG
GCCATTTAATGTAAATACTTAAGAAAAAAAACCAAATTAATTTTGATACATGCTGCATGTGAAAGACCCC
CGCTGACGGGTAGTCAATCACTCAGAGGAGACCCTCCCAAGGAACAGCGAGACCACAAGTCGGATGCAAC
TGCAAGAGGGTTTATTGGATACACGGGTACCCGGGCGACTCAGTCAATCGGAGGACTGGCGCCCCGAGTG
AGGGGTTGTGGGCTCTTTTATTGAGCTCGGGGAGCAGAAGCGCGCGAACAGAAGCGAGAAGCGAACTGAT
TGGTTAGTTCAAATAAGGCACAGGGTCATTTCAGGTCCTTGGGGCACCCTGGAAACATCTGATGGTTCTC
TAGAAACTGCTGAGGGCTGGACCGCATCTGGGGACCATCTGTTCTTGGCCCTGAGCCGGGGCAGGAACTG
CTTACCACAGATATCCTGTTTGGCCCATATTCAGCTGTTCCATCTGTTCTTGGCCCTGAGCCGGGGCAGG
AACTGCTTACCACAGATATCCTGTTTGGCCCATATTCAGCTGTTCCATCTGTTCCTGACCTTGATCTGAA
CTTCTCTATTCTCAGTTATGTATTTTTCCATGCCTTGCAAAATGGCGTTACTTAAGCTAGCTTGCCAAAC
CTACAGGTGGGGTCTTTCATTCCCCCCTTTTTCTGGAGACTAAATAAAATCTTTTATTTTATCGTCGAGC
CATGGGGTCGTGCGCTCCTTTCGGTCGGGCGCTGCGGGTCGTGGGGCGGGCGGTCGACTCAGGCACCGGG
CTTGCGGGTCATGCACCAGGTGCGCGGTCCTTCGGGCACCTCGACGTCGGCGGTGACGGTGAAGCCGAGC
CGCTCGTAGAAGGGGAGGTTGCGGGGCGCGGAGGTCTCCAGGAAGGCGGGCACCCCGGCGCGCTCGGCCG
CCTCCACTCCGGGGAGCACGACGGCGCTGCCCAGACCCTTGCCCTGGTGGTCGGGCGAGACGCCGACGGT
GGCCAGGAACCACGCGGGCTCCTTGGGCCGGTGCGGCGCCAGGAGGCCTTCCATCTGTTGCTGCGCGGCC
AGCCGGGAACCGCTCAACTCGGCCATGCGCGGGCCGATCTCGGCGAACACCGCCCCCGCTTCGACGCTCT
CCGGCGTGGTCCAGACCGCCACCGCGGCGCCGTCGTCCGCGACCCACACCTTGCCGATGTCGAGCCCGAC
GCGCGTGAGGAAGAGTTCTTGCAGCTCGGTGACCCGCTCGATGTGGCGGTCCGGGTCGACGGTGTGGCGC
GTGGCGGGGTAGTCGGCGAACGCGGCGGCGAGGGTGCGTACGGCCCGGGGGACGTCGTCGCGGGTGGCGA
GGCGCACCGTGGGCTTGTACTCGGTCATGTCGACGGTTGTGGCCATATTATCATCGTGTTTTTCAAAGGA
AAACCACGTCCCCGTGGTTCGGGGGGCCTAGACGTTTTTTTAACCTCGACTAAACACATGTAAAGCATGT
GCACCGAGGCCCCAGATCAGATCCCATACAATGGGGTACCTTCTGGGCATCCTTCAGCCCCTTGTTGAAT
ACGCTTGAGGAGAGCCATTTGACTCTTTCCACAACTATCCAACTCACAACGTGGCACTGGGGTTGTGCCG
CCTTTGCAGGTGTATCTTATACACGTGGCTTTTGGCCGCAGAGGCACCTGTCGCCAGGTGGGGGGTTCCG
CTGCCTGCAAAGGGTCGCTACAGACGTTGTTTGTCTTCAAGAAACTTCCAGAGGAACTGCTTCCTTCACG
ACATTCAACAGACCTTGCATTCCTTTGGCGAGAGGGGAAAGACCCCTAGGAATGCTCGTCAAGAAGACAG
GGCCAGGTTTCCGGGCCCTCACATTGCCAAAAGACGGCAATATGGTGGAAAATAACATATAGACAAACGC
ACACCGGCCTTATTCCAAGCGGCTTCGGCCAGTAACGTTAGGGGGGGGGGCGGAATTTACGTAGCGGCCG
CTCTCGAGAAATCATTACTTGTCATCGTCATCCTTGTAGTCGATGTCATGATCTTTATAATCACCGTCAT
GGTCTTTGTAGTCGCCTGAACCAGAGCCGAATTCAAAGTCATCATCATCACAGATGTCAAGGTACACGTC
GAAAGCCTCTCTGTTGCAGTTTCCATCAGGAGTGAAGACATATTTGTGGAAGGTCCCATCTACGCAGATG
GCAATGACAGAGTTGACGTTCTTGGAAGTATTGCGACCGAAGGCGCAGATGCAAGCTGACTCAGCAGGCA
CAGTGAAGCTCGCCAGGCTCCACTGAGAGTCCACGTACTGCCCAATCATAGGCCCCACCTTGCCCACGCG
AGCCAGCGCGGAGCGGCGGTTGAGGCGGGTATCCTTGAGAGCAAAGATATGGACAGTACCCTTATCACTG
GAAGCGCAGAGGAAGGAGGAGTCGTGGCTGAAGTTAATGCAGTAGAGGGTGGCAGGGTCAGTGCCTCGGC
GCAGCTCCACCAGTTTCTCCTTGGATTGTGTGTCAAAGAGGCGAATAAGGGTACCCTTCTGGGAGGCTGA
GGCCACTACAGTGCCTGGCTGGTTTAGAGACACACAGGCTATGTCACTCTGATGTGCATTGATCGTGAAT
GGAGCAGACGAGGTGCCAGGCTTTGTGCTCGCCAGGTCCACAAGTTGCAGACTCCCACACTTGTGTCCCG
GGAACACTAGCAGTTGCTTCTCCAGGCTGGGGCAGAGGTCACAGAGCCCCTTGGGGTTGTCCCGGGTATC
AAACTCAAACAGCTTTCGGGGATTGTCGGGGAAGGAGTACACATAGATGCGGTTCTTCAGCACGATCACG
ATCTTGTCATGGCGCATGCGCACAGAAAGCACTGGCTTGGTGAAGGTGAACTCCAGCACCAGCTTCTCCT
TGGAGTCCTTGCCCTCCCGGGCATCGTCCCAGATCAGCACTGAGATCTCTGAGAACTTGGGACTACTACC
ACCGCCCACCAAGGCCAGAAGGTTGGAGCGGTGCAGCATCTCCACCAAGCCCATGCTGCCCACCTGCTCG
TGGTCCAGATGCCCCTTCTCCATCAAGGGCTCCACGTTGTAGATGCGCACACCTGTCTCCATGGCGCAGC
AAAAGCAGCTTTGGTCTTGGTTGAAACGCAGGCTGGTCACTCCTCGAAGTGGCTGTTGAGTCATGGATCC
TTTAAGCTTTATATCGATGGCAGATCCGGCAGTCTAGAGGATGGTCCACCCCCGGGGTCGGCAGCCTTCA
CGTGGGCGGCGTGTATCCAAGCTGCGATGCCGTCTACTTTGAGGGCGGTGGGGGTGGTCAGCAGGACTGT
GTAAGGTCCTTTCCAGCGAGGTTCTAGGTTCTTAGTCTGGTGTCGGCGGACCCACACTGTGTCGCCGACT
CGGTAAGGGTGAGGTACCACCGGTCGGTCCAGTTGTTCTTGGTAGGCTGCCGCCAGAGGTCTCCAGACTT
CGTGCTGGACTAAGTAGAGAGCCTGTAAGTGAGCTTGGAGAGAGGGGCTGTTAGTAACTCTTGTCATGTC
AGGGTCAGGGAAGTTTACAAGGGGCGGGGGTGCCCCATATAAGATCTCATATGGCCATATGGGGGCGCCT
AGAGAAGGAGTGAGGGCTGGATAAAGGGAGGATCGAGGCGGGGTCGAACGAGGAGGTTCAAGGGGGAGAG
ACGGGGCGGATGGAGGAAGAGGAGGCGGAGGCTTAGGGTGTACAAAGGGCTTGACCCAGGGAGGGGGGTC
AAAAGCCAAGGCTTCCCAGGTCACGATGTAGGGGACCTGGTCTGGGTGTCCATGCGGGCCAGGTGAAAAG
ACCTTGATCTTAACCTGGGTGATGAGGTCTCGGTTAAAGGTGCCGTCTCGCGGCCATCCGACGTTAAAGG
TTGGCCATTCTGCAGAGCAGAAGGTAACCCAACGTCTCTTCTTGACATCTACCGACTGGTTGTGAGCGAT
CCGCTCGACATCTTTCCAGTGACCTAAGGTCAAACTTAAGGGAGTGGTAACAGTCTGGCCCGGGCCCATA
TTTTCA
Features (pLannotate 1.2.2; 15 found; start..end, strand, type, name):
     49..406     -  misc_feature   MMLV Ψ: packaging signal of Moloney murine leukemia virus (MMLV)
    469..764     -  LTR            3' LTR (ΔU3) (fragment): self-inactivating 3' long terminal repeat (LTR) from Moloney murine leukemia virus
    765..1144    -  enhancer       CMV enhancer: human cytomegalovirus immediate early enhancer
   1332..1436    +  promoter       AmpR promoter: bla
   1437..2297    +  CDS            AmpR: β-lactamase; bla; confers resistance to ampicillin, carbenicillin, and related antibiotics
   2461..3049    +  rep_origin     ori: high-copy-number ColE1/pMB1/pBR322/pUC origin of replication
   3232..3284    +  CDS            lacI (fragment): lac repressor; lacI; The lac repressor binds to the lac operator to inhibit transcription in E. coli. This inhibition can be relieved by adding lactose or isopropyl-β-D-thiogalactopyranoside (IPTG).
   3350..3819    -  LTR            LTR: long terminal repeat from Moloney murine leukemia virus
   3820..3941    -  LTR            3' LTR (ΔU3) (fragment): self-inactivating 3' long terminal repeat (LTR) from Moloney murine leukemia virus
   4049..4648    -  CDS            PuroR: puromycin N-acetyltransferase; pac from Streptomyces alboniger; confers resistance to puromycin
   4655..5230    -  misc_feature   IRES2: internal ribosome entry site (IRES) of the encephalomyocarditis virus (EMCV)
   5268..5333    -  CDS            3xFLAG: three tandem FLAG® epitope tags, followed by an enterokinase cleavage site
   5355..6434    -  CDS            WDR45: WIPI4_HUMAN - Also known as WDRX1, WDRXI4, WIPI4. Experimental evidence at protein level: Swiss-Prot protein existence level 1. Component of the autophagy machinery that controls the major intracellular degradation process by which cytoplasmic materials are packaged into autophagosomes and delivered to lysosomes for degradation (PubMed:23435086, PubMed:28561066). Activated by the STK11/AMPK signaling pathway upon starvation, WDR45 is involved in autophagosome assembly downstream of WIPI2, regulating the size of forming autophagosomes (PubMed:28561066). Probably recruited to membranes through i
   6470..6844    -  misc_feature   pol region: Moloney murine leukemia virus (MMLV) pol region containing the splice acceptor site
   6854..7270    -  CDS            gag (truncated): truncated Moloney murine leukemia virus (MMLV) gag gene lacking the start codon
