[The description below was written by a language model from this plasmid's Addgene catalogue record and pLannotate feature annotations shown in this document.]
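Description:
pMRX-IP-hWIPI4-3×FLAG is a Moloney murine leukemia virus-based retroviral vector for stable expression of FLAG-tagged human WIPI4 (WDR45) in mammalian cells, built on the pMRXIPU backbone by Gibson cloning. The 7,286 bp plasmid is propagated in E. coli as a high-copy construct through a ColE1/pUC-type origin and the ampicillin resistance gene (bla) with its own promoter.

The viral cassette lies on the reverse strand of the annotated sequence. A CMV enhancer sits next to LTR sequence at the 5′ end, which suggests a hybrid CMV/LTR arrangement that drives transcription of the viral genome in packaging cells. This is followed by the MMLV Ψ packaging signal, a truncated gag segment lacking its start codon, and a pol fragment carrying the splice acceptor site. These elements support encapsidation and processing of the transcript without encoding functional viral proteins, so gag-pol and envelope functions must be supplied in trans. Downstream is the human WDR45 open reading frame fused at its C terminus to a 3×FLAG epitope. An EMCV IRES then allows puromycin N-acetyltransferase to be translated from the same transcript, linking drug resistance to insert expression. The cassette ends in an MMLV 3′ LTR. No separate internal promoter for the insert is annotated, so expression after integration presumably comes from the LTR.

WIPI4 is a WD-repeat, phosphoinositide-interacting component of the autophagy machinery that acts in autophagosome formation. The associated study concerns the autophagic functions of WIPI family proteins and beta-propeller protein-associated neurodegeneration. The construct is suited to making puromycin-selected cell lines in which WIPI4 can be detected or immunoprecipitated through the FLAG tag.
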