Addgene plasmid #215512: pMRX-IP-hWIPI4-3×FLAG
Purpose: Expresses FLAG tagged human WIPI4.
Depositing lab: Noboru Mizushima. Depositing organization: The University of Tokyo. Publication: Comprehensive analysis of autophagic functions of WIPI family proteins and their implications for the pathogenesis of beta-propeller associated neurodegeneration. Shimizu T, Tamura N, Nishimura T, Saito C, Yamamoto H, Mizushima N. Hum Mol Genet. 2023 Aug 7;32(16):2623-2637. doi: 10.1093/hmg/ddad096. PubMed 37364041.
Backbone
  Vector backbone: pMRXIPU
  Backbone manufacturer: Dr.Shoji Yamaoka of Tokyo Medical and Dental University
  Backbone size w/o insert (bp): 6137
  Total vector size (bp): 7286
  Vector type: Mammalian Expression, Retroviral
  Selectable markers: Puromycin
Growth in bacteria
  Bacterial resistance: Ampicillin, 100 μg/mL
  Growth temperature: 37°C
  Growth strain: NEB Stable
  Copy number: High Copy
Gene/Insert
  Gene/Insert name: WD-repeat protein interacting with phosphoinositides 4 (alt names: WIPI4; WD repeat domain 45; WDR45)
  Species: H. sapiens (human)
  Insert size (bp): 1149
  GenBank ID: NM_001029896
  Entrez Gene: WDR45 (a.k.a. JM5, NBIA4, NBIA5, WDRX1, WIPI-4, WIPI4)
  Tag / fusion protein: 3×FLAG (C terminal on insert)
  Cloning method: Gibson Cloning
  Sequencing primers: 5′ ggatctgccATCGATataAAGCTTaaaGGATCCatgactcaacagccactt; 3′ GTCTTTGTAGTCgcctgaaccagagccGAATTCaaagtcatcatcatcaca
Terms and licenses: Academic/Nonprofit Terms; Industry Terms: Not Available to Industry
How to cite: pMRX-IP-hWIPI4-3×FLAG was a gift from Noboru Mizushima (Addgene plasmid # 215512 ; http://n2t.net/addgene:215512 ; RRID:Addgene_215512)
